Addgene plasmid #82462: pcDNA3-myc-mCE(211-597)
Purpose: Expression of myc epitope and C-terminal domain of murine mRNA Capping Enzyme in mammalian cells
Depositing lab: Daniel Schoenberg. Depositing organization: Ohio State University. Publication: Identification of a cytoplasmic complex that adds a cap onto 5'-monophosphate RNA. Otsuka Y, Kedersha NL, Schoenberg DR. Mol Cell Biol. 2009 Apr;29(8):2155-67. doi: 10.1128/MCB.01325-08. Epub 2009 Feb 17. PubMed 19223470.
Backbone
  Vector backbone: pcDNA3-myc-TAP
  Total vector size (bp): 6619
  Modifications to backbone: 5455
  Vector type: Mammalian Expression
  Selectable markers: Neomycin (select with G418)
Growth in bacteria
  Bacterial resistance: Ampicillin, 100 μg/mL
  Growth temperature: 37°C
  Growth strain: DH5alpha
  Copy number: High Copy
Gene/Insert
  Gene/Insert name: mCE(211-597) (alt name: mRNA capping enzyme)
  Species: M. musculus (mouse)
  Insert size (bp): 2000
  Entrez Gene: Rngtt (a.k.a. AU020997, HCE, MCE1)
  Promoter: CMV
  Tag / fusion protein: Myc (N terminal on backbone)
  Cloning method: Restriction Enzyme; 5′ cloning site Sfi1 (not destroyed); 3′ cloning site Apa1 (not destroyed)
  Sequencing primers: 5′ CMV primer; 3′ SP6 primer
Terms and licenses: Academic/Nonprofit Terms; Industry Terms: Not Available to Industry
How to cite: pcDNA3-myc-mCE(211-597) was a gift from Daniel Schoenberg (Addgene plasmid # 82462 ; http://n2t.net/addgene:82462 ; RRID:Addgene_82462)
