[The description below was written by a language model from this plasmid's Addgene catalogue record and pLannotate feature annotations shown in this document.]
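Description:
pcDNA3-myc-mCE(211-597) is a mammalian expression plasmid of about 6.6 kb built on a pcDNA3-myc-TAP backbone. It is maintained in E. coli at high copy through a ColE1/pUC-type origin and selected with ampicillin via the β-lactamase gene. An f1 origin is also present. For mammalian cells, an SV40 early promoter drives a neomycin phosphotransferase cassette terminated by the SV40 poly(A) signal, which allows G418 selection of stable transfectants. Short annotated fragments (a truncated HIV-1 LTR hit just downstream of the CMV promoter, a ble fragment, and lac promoter/operator and lacI remnants) appear to be backbone residue or partial annotation matches rather than functional parts of the design.

The payload is a fragment of mouse Rngtt, the bifunctional mRNA capping enzyme, covering residues 211–597. According to the annotation, the N-terminal part of the full-length protein carries RNA 5'-triphosphatase activity and the C-terminal part carries mRNA guanylyltransferase activity, so this construct expresses the C-terminal domain alone. The annotated coding fragment spans roughly 1.17 kb, consistent with 387 residues, although the catalogue lists the insert as 2000 bp. Transcription is driven by the CMV immediate-early enhancer/promoter and terminated by the bGH poly(A) signal. The insert was cloned between SfiI and ApaI sites, placing it behind an N-terminal myc epitope supplied by the backbone; the tag is not separately annotated in the feature table. Flanking T7 and SP6 promoters are standard pcDNA3 elements. The plasmid is intended for expressing the myc-tagged C-terminal domain of capping enzyme in mammalian cells, and the associated study concerned a cytoplasmic complex that adds caps to 5'-monophosphate RNA.
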