Features (pLannotate 1.2.2; 21 found; start..end, strand, type, name):
    184..772     -  rep_origin     ori: high-copy-number ColE1/pMB1/pBR322/pUC origin of replication
    943..1803    -  CDS            AmpR: β-lactamase; bla; confers resistance to ampicillin, carbenicillin, and related antibiotics
   1804..1908    -  promoter       AmpR promoter: bla
   1967..2019    -  misc_feature   bom (fragment): basis of mobility region from pBR322
   2174..2553    +  enhancer       CMV enhancer: human cytomegalovirus immediate early enhancer
   2554..2757    +  promoter       CMV promoter: human cytomegalovirus (CMV) immediate early promoter
   2753..2786    +  LTR            5' LTR (truncated) (fragment): truncated 5' long terminal repeat (LTR) from HIV-1
   2802..2820    +  promoter       T7 promoter: promoter for bacteriophage T7 RNA polymerase
   2931..4097    +  CDS            Rngtt (fragment): MCE1_MOUSE - Also known as Cap1a. Experimental evidence at protein level: Swiss-Prot protein existence level 1. Bifunctional mRNA-capping enzyme exhibiting RNA 5'- triphosphatase activity in the N-terminal part and mRNA guanylyltransferase activity in the C-terminal part. Catalyzes the first two steps of cap formation: by removing the gamma-phosphate from the 5'-triphosphate end of nascent mRNA to yield a diphosphate end, and by transferring the gmp moiety of GTP to the 5'-diphosphate terminus. From Mus musculus (Mouse).
   4110..4128    -  promoter       SP6 promoter: promoter for bacteriophage SP6 RNA polymerase
   4154..4378    +  polyA_signal   bGH poly(A) signal: bovine growth hormone polyadenylation signal
   4382..4403    +  promoter       SV40 promoter (fragment): SV40 enhancer and early promoter
   4424..4852    +  rep_origin     f1 ori (sequence partly withheld): f1 bacteriophage origin of replication; arrow indicates direction of (+) strand synthesis
   4866..5195    +  promoter       SV40 promoter: SV40 enhancer and early promoter
   5262..6053    +  CDS            neo: KKA2_KLEPN - Also known as kan, nptII. Experimental evidence at protein level: Swiss-Prot protein existence level 1. Resistance to kanamycin, neomycin, paromomycin, ribostamycin, butirosin and gentamicin B. From Klebsiella pneumoniae.
   6077..6235    +  CDS            ble (fragment): BLE_KLEPN - Experimental evidence at protein level: Swiss-Prot protein existence level 1. Binding protein with a strong affinity to the bleomycin family of antibiotics. Binds to CL990; an antimitotic-antibiotic compound. From Klebsiella pneumoniae.
   6230..6351    +  polyA_signal   SV40 poly(A) signal: SV40 polyadenylation signal
   6424..6440    -  protein_bind   lac operator: The lac repressor binds to the lac operator to inhibit transcription in E. coli. This inhibition can be relieved by adding lactose or isopropyl-β-D-thiogalactopyranoside (IPTG). lac repressor encoded by lacI
   6448..6478    -  promoter       lac promoter: promoter for the E. coli lac operon
   6493..6514    -  protein_bind   CAP binding site: CAP binding activates transcription in the presence of cAMP. E. coli catabolite activator protein
   6527..1       -  CDS            lacI (fragment) (across the origin): lac repressor; lacI; The lac repressor binds to the lac operator to inhibit transcription in E. coli. This inhibition can be relieved by adding lactose or isopropyl-β-D-thiogalactopyranoside (IPTG).
>Addgene plasmid #82462 | pcDNA3-myc-mCE(211-597) | addgene full sequence | sequence record 162879 | Addgene NGS results
CTCTTCCGCTTCCTCGCTCACTGACTCGCTGCGCTCGGTCGTTCGGCTGCGGCGAGCGGTATCAGCTCAC
TCAAAGGCGGTAATACGGTTATCCACAGAATCAGGGGATAACGCAGGAAAGAACATGTGAGCAAAAGGCC
AGCAAAAGGCCAGGAACCGTAAAAAGGCCGCGTTGCTGGCGTTTTTCCATAGGCTCCGCCCCCCTGACGA
GCATCACAAAAATCGACGCTCAAGTCAGAGGTGGCGAAACCCGACAGGACTATAAAGATACCAGGCGTTT
CCCCCTGGAAGCTCCCTCGTGCGCTCTCCTGTTCCGACCCTGCCGCTTACCGGATACCTGTCCGCCTTTC
TCCCTTCGGGAAGCGTGGCGCTTTCTCATAGCTCACGCTGTAGGTATCTCAGTTCGGTGTAGGTCGTTCG
CTCCAAGCTGGGCTGTGTGCACGAACCCCCCGTTCAGCCCGACCGCTGCGCCTTATCCGGTAACTATCGT
CTTGAGTCCAACCCGGTAAGACACGACTTATCGCCACTGGCAGCAGCCACTGGTAACAGGATTAGCAGAG
CGAGGTATGTAGGCGGTGCTACAGAGTTCTTGAAGTGGTGGCCTAACTACGGCTACACTAGAAGAACAGT
ATTTGGTATCTGCGCTCTGCTGAAGCCAGTTACCTTCGGAAAAAGAGTTGGTAGCTCTTGATCCGGCAAA
CAAACCACCGCTGGTAGCGGTGGTTTTTTTGTTTGCAAGCAGCAGATTACGCGCAGAAAAAAAGGATCTC
AAGAAGATCCTTTGATCTTTTCTACGGGGTCTGACGCTCAGTGGAACGAAAACTCACGTTAAGGGATTTT
GGTCATGAGATTATCAAAAAGGATCTTCACCTAGATCCTTTTAAATTAAAAATGAAGTTTTAAATCAATC
TAAAGTATATATGAGTAAACTTGGTCTGACAGTTACCAATGCTTAATCAGTGAGGCACCTATCTCAGCGA
TCTGTCTATTTCGTTCATCCATAGTTGCCTGACTCCCCGTCGTGTAGATAACTACGATACGGGAGGGCTT
ACCATCTGGCCCCAGTGCTGCAATGATACCGCGAGACCCACGCTCACCGGCTCCAGATTTATCAGCAATA
AACCAGCCAGCCGGAAGGGCCGAGCGCAGAAGTGGTCCTGCAACTTTATCCGCCTCCATCCAGTCTATTA
ATTGTTGCCGGGAAGCTAGAGTAAGTAGTTCGCCAGTTAATAGTTTGCGCAACGTTGTTGCCATTGCTAC
AGGCATCGTGGTGTCACGCTCGTCGTTTGGTATGGCTTCATTCAGCTCCGGTTCCCAACGATCAAGGCGA
GTTACATGATCCCCCATGTTGTGCAAAAAAGCGGTTAGCTCCTTCGGTCCTCCGATCGTTGTCAGAAGTA
AGTTGGCCGCAGTGTTATCACTCATGGTTATGGCAGCACTGCATAATTCTCTTACTGTCATGCCATCCGT
AAGATGCTTTTCTGTGACTGGTGAGTACTCAACCAAGTCATTCTGAGAATAGTGTATGCGGCGACCGAGT
TGCTCTTGCCCGGCGTCAATACGGGATAATACCGCGCCACATAGCAGAACTTTAAAAGTGCTCATCATTG
GAAAACGTTCTTCGGGGCGAAAACTCTCAAGGATCTTACCGCTGTTGAGATCCAGTTCGATGTAACCCAC
TCGTGCACCCAACTGATCTTCAGCATCTTTTACTTTCACCAGCGTTTCTGGGTGAGCAAAAACAGGAAGG
CAAAATGCCGCAAAAAAGGGAATAAGGGCGACACGGAAATGTTGAATACTCATACTCTTCCTTTTTCAAT
ATTATTGAAGCATTTATCAGGGTTATTGTCTCATGAGCGGATACATATTTGAATGTATTTAGAAAAATAA
ACAAATAGGGGTTCCGCGCACATTTCCCCGAAAAGTGCCACCTGACGTCGACGGATCGGGAGATCTCCCG
ATCCCCTATGGTGCACTCTCAGTACAATCTGCTCTGATGCCGCATAGTTAAGCCAGTATCTGCTCCCTGC
TTGTGTGTTGGAGGTCGCTGAGTAGTGCGCGAGCAAAATTTAAGCTACAACAAGGCAAGGCTTGACCGAC
AATTGCATGAAGAATCTGCTTAGGGTTAGGCGTTTTGCGCTGCTTCGCGATGTACGGGCCAGATATACGC
GTTGACATTGATTATTGACTAGTTATTAATAGTAATCAATTACGGGGTCATTAGTTCATAGCCCATATAT
GGAGTTCCGCGTTACATAACTTACGGTAAATGGCCCGCCTGGCTGACCGCCCAACGACCCCCGCCCATTG
ACGTCAATAATGACGTATGTTCCCATAGTAACGCCAATAGGGACTTTCCATTGACGTCAATGGGTGGAGT
ATTTACGGTAAACTGCCCACTTGGCAGTACATCAAGTGTATCATATGCCAAGTACGCCCCCTATTGACGT
CAATGACGGTAAATGGCCCGCCTGGCATTATGCCCAGTACATGACCTTATGGGACTTTCCTACTTGGCAG
TACATCTACGTATTAGTCATCGCTATTACCATGGTGATGCGGTTTTGGCAGTACATCAATGGGCGTGGAT
AGCGGTTTGACTCACGGGGATTTCCAAGTCTCCACCCCATTGACGTCAATGGGAGTTTGTTTTGGCACCA
AAATCAACGGGACTTTCCAAAATGTCGTAACAACTCCGCCCCATTGACGCAAATGGGCGGTAGGCGTGTA
CGGTGGGAGGTCTATATAAGCAGAGCTCTCTGGCTAACTAGAGAACCCACTGCTTACTGGCTTATCGAAA
TTAATACGACTCACTATAGGGAGACCCAAGCTTGGTACCGAGCTCGGATCCTCTAGTCAGCTGACGCGTG
CTAGACACCATGGCATCAATGCAGAAGCTGATCTCAGAGGAGGACCTGCTTATGGCCATGGAGGCCGAAC
CAGGGTCAAGTGCATCCTTTAGTAAAAGGAGAAAAGAGCGGTTAAAACTGGGAGCTATTTTCTTGGAAGG
CATAACTGTTAAAGGTGTAACTCAAGTAACAACTCAACCCAAGTTAGGAGAGGTGCAGCAGAAATGTCAT
CAGTTCTGTGGCTGGGAAGGGTCTGGGTTCCCTGGAGCACAGCCTGTCTCCATGGACAAGCAAAATATTA
GACTTTTAGAGCAGAAGCCTTATAAAGTAAGCTGGAAAGCAGACGGCACTCGTTACATGATGTTGATTGA
TGGCACAAATGAAGTTTTTATGATTGACAGAGATAATTCCGTTTTTCATGTTTCAAATCTGGAATTTCCA
TTTCGTAAAGATCTTCGCATGCATTTATCAAATACTCTTTTGGATGGGGAAATGATCATTGACAAAGTAA
ATGGACAGGCCGTCCCAAGATATTTGATCTATGACATAATTAAGTTCAATGCACAACCAGTTGGAGACTG
TGATTTTAATATTCGTCTACAGTGTATTGAACGTGAAATTATAAGTCCACGACATGAAAAAATGAAGACT
GGACTCATTGACAAAACACAGGAACCATTTAGTGTCAGACCTAAACAATTTTTTGACATCAATATTTCAA
GAAAGCTTCTGGAAGGAAATTTTGCCAAAGAAGTCAGCCATGAAATGGATGGACTTATTTTTCAGCCTAT
TGGAAAATACAAGCCTGGTCGATGTGATGACATTTTGAAATGGAAACCTCCCAGTCTAAACTCTGTGGAT
TTTCGACTTAAGATAACAAGAATGGGAGGAGAAGGGTTGCTTCCACAGAATGTTGGCCTTCTCTATGTTG
GAGGTTATGAAAGACCCTTTGCACAAATCAAGGTGACAAAAGAACTAAAACAGTATGACAACAAAATTAT
AGAATGCAAATTTGAGAACAATAGCTGGGTCTTCATGAGACAGAGGATAGACAAAAGTTTCCCAAATGCC
TACAACACAGCCATGGCTGTGTGCAATAGCATCTCGAACCCTGTCACCAAGGAGATGCTGTTTGAATTCA
TTGACAGATGTGCAGCAGCCGCCCAGGGACAGAAGCGGAAGTATCCCCTGGACCCTGACACGGAGCTCAT
GCCGCCCCCACCGCCCAAAAGACTGCATCGGCCAACCTGAGGGCCCTATTCTATAGTGTCACCTAAATGC
TAGAGCTCGCTGATCAGCCTCGACTGTGCCTTCTAGTTGCCAGCCATCTGTTGTTTGCCCCTCCCCCGTG
CCTTCCTTGACCCTGGAAGGTGCCACTCCCACTGTCCTTTCCTAATAAAATGAGGAAATTGCATCGCATT
GTCTGAGTAGGTGTCATTCTATTCTGGGGGGTGGGGTGGGGCAGGACAGCAAGGGGGAGGATTGGGAAGA
CAATAGCAGGCATGCTGGGGATGCGGTGGGCTCTATGGCTTCTGAGGCGGAAAGAACCAGCTGGGGCTCT
AGGGGGTATCCCC
[124 nt withheld, positions 4424-4547]
C
[91 nt withheld, positions 4549-4639]
A
[49 nt withheld, positions 4641-4689]
CCTTTGACGTTGGAGTCCACGTTCTTT
[37 nt withheld, positions 4717-4753]
ACCCTATCTCGGTCTATTCTTTTGATTTATAAGGGATTTTGCCGATTTCGGCCTATTGGTTAAAAAATGA
GCTGATTTAACAAAAATTTAACGCGAATTAATTCTGTGGAATGTGTGTCAGTTAGGGTGTGGAAAGTCCC
CAGGCTCCCCAGCAGGCAGAAGTATGCAAAGCATGCATCTCAATTAGTCAGCAACCAGGTGTGGAAAGTC
CCCAGGCTCCCCAGCAGGCAGAAGTATGCAAAGCATGCATCTCAATTAGTCAGCAACCATAGTCCCGCCC
CTAACTCCGCCCATCCCGCCCCTAACTCCGCCCAGTTCCGCCCATTCTCCGCCCCATGGCTGACTAATTT
TTTTTATTTATGCAGAGGCCGAGGCCGCCTCTGCCTCTGAGCTATTCCAGAAGTAGTGAGGAGGCTTTTT
TGGAGGCCTAGGCTTTTGCAAAAAGCTCCCGGGAGCTTGTATATCCATTTTCGGATCTGATCAAGAGACA
GGATGAGGATCGTTTCGCATGATTGAACAAGATGGATTGCACGCAGGTTCTCCGGCCGCTTGGGTGGAGA
GGCTATTCGGCTATGACTGGGCACAACAGACAATCGGCTGCTCTGATGCCGCCGTGTTCCGGCTGTCAGC
GCAGGGGCGCCCGGTTCTTTTTGTCAAGACCGACCTGTCCGGTGCCCTGAATGAACTGCAGGACGAGGCA
GCGCGGCTATCGTGGCTGGCCACGACGGGCGTTCCTTGCGCAGCTGTGCTCGACGTTGTCACTGAAGCGG
GAAGGGACTGGCTGCTATTGGGCGAAGTGCCGGGGCAGGATCTCCTGTCATCTCACCTTGCTCCTGCCGA
GAAAGTATCCATCATGGCTGATGCAATGCGGCGGCTGCATACGCTTGATCCGGCTACCTGCCCATTCGAC
CACCAAGCGAAACATCGCATCGAGCGAGCACGTACTCGGATGGAAGCCGGTCTTGTCGATCAGGATGATC
TGGACGAAGAGCATCAGGGGCTCGCGCCAGCCGAACTGTTCGCCAGGCTCAAGGCGCGCATGCCCGACGG
CGAGGATCTCGTCGTGACCCATGGCGATGCCTGCTTGCCGAATATCATGGTGGAAAATGGCCGCTTTTCT
GGATTCATCGACTGTGGCCGGCTGGGTGTGGCGGACCGCTATCAGGACATAGCGTTGGCTACCCGTGATA
TTGCTGAAGAGCTTGGCGGCGAATGGGCTGACCGCTTCCTCGTGCTTTACGGTATCGCCGCTCCCGATTC
GCAGCGCATCGCCTTCTATCGCCTTCTTGACGAGTTCTTCTGAGCGGGACTCTGGGGTTCGAAATGACCG
ACCAAGCGACGCCCAACCTGCCATCACGAGATTTCGATTCCACCGCCGCCTTCTATGAAAGGTTGGGCTT
CGGAATCGTTTTCCGGGACGCCGGCTGGATGATCCTCCAGCGCGGGGATCTCATGCTGGAGTTCTTCGCC
CACCCCAACTTGTTTATTGCAGCTTATAATGGTTACAAATAAAGCAATAGCATCACAAATTTCACAAATA
AAGCATTTTTTTCACTGCATTCTAGTTGTGGTTTGTCCAAACTCATCAATGTATCTTATCATGTCTGTAT
ACCGTCGACCTCTAGCTAGAGCTTGGCGTAATCATGGTCATAGCTGTTTCCTGTGTGAAATTGTTATCCG
CTCACAATTCCACACAACATACGAGCCGGAAGCATAAAGTGTAAAGCCTGGGGTGCCTAATGAGTGAGCT
AACTCACATTAATTGCGTTGCGCTCACTGCCCGCTTTCCAGTCGGGAAACCTGTCGTGCCAGCTGCATTA
ATGAATCGGCCAACGCGCGGGGAGAGGCGGTTTGCGTATTGGGCG
