>Addgene plasmid #82462 | pcDNA3-myc-mCE(211-597) | addgene partial sequence | sequence record 158723 | CMV-F 5'-CGCAAATGGGCGGTAGGCGTG-3'
AGCAGAGCTCTCTGGCTAACTAGAGAACCCACTGCTTACTGGCTTATCGAAATTAATACGACTCACTATA
GGGAGACCCAAGCTTGGTACCGAGCTCGGATCCTCTAGTCAGCTGACGCGTGCTAGACACCATGGCATCA
ATGCAGAAGCTGATCTCAGAGGAGGACCTGCTTATGGCCATGGAGGCCGAACCAGGGTCAAGTGCATCCT
TTAGTAAAAGGAGAAAAGAGCGGTTAAAACTGGGAGCTATTTTCTTGGAAGGCATAACTGTTAAAGGTGT
AACTCAAGTAACAACTCAACCCAAGTTAGGAGAGGTGCAGCAGAAATGTCATCAGTTCTGTGGCTGGGAA
GGGTCTGGGTTCCCTGGAGCACAGCCTGTCTCCATGGACAAGCAAAATATTAGACTTTTAGAGCAGAAGC
CTTATAAAGTAAGCTGGAAAGCAGACGGCACTCGTTACATGATGTTGATTGATGGCACAAATGAAGTTTT
TATGATTGACAGAGATAATTCCGTTTTTCATGTTTCAAATCTGGAATTTCCATTTCGTAAAGATCTTCGC
ATGCATTTATCAAATACTCTTTTGGATGGGGAAATGATCATTGACAAAGTAAATGGACAGGCCGTCCCAA
GATATTTGATCTATGACATAATTAAGTTCAATGCACAACCAGTTGGAGACTGTGATTTTAATATTCGTCT
ACAGTGTATTGAACGTGAAATTATAAGTCCACGACATGAAAAAATGAAGACTGGACTCATTGACAAAACA
CAGGAACCATTTAGTGTCAGACCTAAACAATTTTTTGACATCAATATTTCAAGAAAGCTTCTGGAAGGAA
ATTTTGCCAAAGAAGTCAGCCATGAAATGGATGGACTTATTTTTCAGCCTATTGGAAAATACAAGCCTGG
TCGATGTGATGACATTTTGAAATGGAAACCTCCCAGTCTAAACTCTGTGGATTTTCGACTTAAGATAACA
AGAATGGGAGGAG
