>Addgene plasmid #82462 | pcDNA3-myc-mCE(211-597) | addgene partial sequence | sequence record 158725 | BGH-rev 5'-TAGAAGGCACAGTCGAGG-3'
CTATAGAATAGGGCCCTCAGGTTGGCCGATGCAGTCTTTTGGGCGGTGGGGGCGGCATGAGCTCCGTGTC
AGGGTCCAGGGGATACTTCCGCTTCTGTCCCTGGGCGGCTGCTGCACATCTGTCAATGAATTCAAACAGC
ATCTCCTTGGTGACAGGGTTCGAGATGCTATTGCACACAGCCATGGCTGTGTTGTAGGCATTTGGGAAAC
TTTTGTCTATCCTCTGTCTCATGAAGACCCAGCTATTGTTCTCAAATTTGCATTCTATAATTTTGTTGTC
ATACTGTTTTAGTTCTTTTGTCACCTTGATTTGTGCAAAGGGTCTTTCATAACCTCCAACATAGAGAAGG
CCAACATTCTGTGGAAGCAACCCTTCTCCTCCCATTCTTGTTATCTTAAGTCGAAAATCCACAGAGTTTA
GACTGGGAGGTTTCCATTTCAAAATGTCATCACATCGACCAGGCTTGTATTTTCCAATAGGCTGAAAAAT
AAGTCCATCCATTTCATGGCTGACTTCTTTGGCAAAATTTCCTTCCAGAAGCTTTCTTGAAATATTGATG
TCAAAAAATTGTTTAGGTCTGACACTAAATGGTTCCTGTGTTTTGTCAATGAGTCCAGTCTTCATTTTTT
CATGTCGTGGACTTATAATTTCACGTTCAATACACTGTAGACGAATATTAAAATCACAGTCTCCAACTGG
TTGTGCATTGAACTTAATTATGTCATAGATCAAATATCTTGGGACGGCCTGTCCATTTACTTTGTCAATG
ATCATTTCCCCATCCAAAAGAGTATTTGATAAATGCATGCGAAGATCTTTACGAAATGGAAATTCCAGAT
TTGAAACATGAAAAACGGAATTATCTCTGTCAATCATAAAAACTTCATTTGTGCCATCAATCAACATCAT
GTAACGAGTGCCGTCTGCTTTCCAGCTTACTTTATAAGGCTTCTGCTCTAAAAGTCTAATATTTTGCTTG
TCC
